Addgene plasmid #228787: pAcBac3-OMeYRS-8xYtR-EGFP-3TAA-40TGA-152TAG-TEV-3xUAA
Purpose: EcTyr aaRS/tRNA system for TAG suppression with EGFP containing three stop codons for triple suppression
Depositing lab: Abhishek Chatterjee. Depositing organization: Boston College. Publication: An Efficient Opal-Suppressor Tryptophanyl Pair Creates New Routes for Simultaneously Incorporating up to Three Distinct Noncanonical Amino Acids into Proteins in Mammalian Cells. Osgood AO, Zheng Y, Roy SJS, Biris N, Hussain M, Loynd C, Jewel D, Italia JS, Chatterjee A. Angew Chem Int Ed Engl. 2023 May 2;62(19):e202219269. doi: 10.1002/anie.202219269. Epub 2023 Apr 12. PubMed 36905325.
Backbone
  Vector backbone: pAcBac3
  Total vector size (bp): 15105
  Vector type: Mammalian Expression ; Baculoviral
Growth in bacteria
  Bacterial resistance: Ampicillin, 100 μg/mL
  Growth temperature: 37°C
  Growth strain: DH5alpha
  Copy number: High Copy
Gene/Insert 1
  Gene/Insert name: EcTyrRS (alt names: E. coli tyrosyl synthetase; OMeYRS)
  Species: E. coli
Gene/Insert 2
  Gene/Insert name: EcYtR
  Species: E. coli
  Mutation: TAG suppressor
Gene/Insert 3
  Gene/Insert name: EGFP*** (alt name: EGFP-3-TAA-40-TGA-152-TAG)
Gene/Insert 4
  Gene/Insert name: TEV protease
Terms and licenses: Academic/Nonprofit Terms; Industry Terms: Not Available to Industry
How to cite: pAcBac3-OMeYRS-8xYtR-EGFP-3TAA-40TGA-152TAG-TEV-3xUAA was a gift from Abhishek Chatterjee (Addgene plasmid # 228787 ; http://n2t.net/addgene:228787 ; RRID:Addgene_228787)
