[The description below was written by a language model from this plasmid's Addgene catalogue record and pLannotate feature annotations shown in this document.]
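Description:
pAcBac3-OMeYRS-8xYtR-EGFP-3TAA-40TGA-152TAG-TEV-3xUAA is a 15.1 kb mammalian expression and baculoviral transfer plasmid built on the pAcBac3 backbone for genetic code expansion. It replicates in E. coli from a high-copy ColE1/pUC-type origin under ampicillin selection and also carries an f1 origin. Tn7R and Tn7L ends flank the whole payload together with a gentamicin resistance gene, so the cassette can be transposed into a bacmid. Within these ends, a polyhedrin promoter drives VSV-G, which is expressed in insect cells and pseudotypes the resulting baculovirus for transduction of mammalian cells. The plasmid can presumably also be transfected directly.

The payload combines an orthogonal suppressor pair with a reporter. An engineered E. coli tyrosyl-tRNA synthetase (OMeYRS, annotated as tyrS) is expressed from a human UbC promoter and terminated by a bGH poly(A) signal. Eight copies of the E. coli tyrosyl amber (TAG) suppressor tRNA are arranged as four repeats, each pairing a U6-driven copy with an H1-type promoter-driven copy. In the opposite orientation, a CMV enhancer and chimeric intron (a CAG-style arrangement) precede an EGFP coding sequence interrupted by TAA at position 3, TGA at position 40 and TAG at position 152. This is followed by a TEV protease coding sequence, WPRE and a rabbit β-globin poly(A) signal. The record does not explain how EGFP and TEV protease are linked, nor the meaning of "3xUAA" in the name.

Full-length fluorescent EGFP requires all three stop codons to be suppressed. This plasmid supplies only the TAG-decoding pair, so it is meant to be used alongside ochre- and opal-suppressing pairs to assess simultaneous incorporation of up to three distinct noncanonical amino acids in mammalian cells.
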