Features (pLannotate 1.2.2; 44 found; start..end, strand, type, name):
    168..622     +  rep_origin     f1 ori (sequence partly withheld): f1 bacteriophage origin of replication; arrow indicates direction of (+) strand synthesis
    648..752     +  promoter       AmpR promoter: bla
    753..1613    +  CDS            AmpR: β-lactamase; bla; confers resistance to ampicillin, carbenicillin, and related antibiotics
   1784..2372    +  rep_origin     ori: high-copy-number ColE1/pMB1/pBR322/pUC origin of replication
   2558..2609    -  misc_feature   bom (fragment): basis of mobility region from pBR322
   2677..2901    -  mobile_element Tn7R: mini-Tn7 element (right end of the Tn7 transposon) Tn7
   2968..3501    -  CDS            GmR: gentamycin acetyltransferase; aacC1; confers resistance to gentamycin
   3690..3718    -  promoter       Pc promoter: intI1 (promoter lies within the coding sequence); class 1 integron promoter
   3696..4055    -  CDS            YPR2_ECOLX (fragment): Protein predicted: Swiss-Prot protein existence level 4. From Escherichia coli.
   4075..4102    -  rep_origin     f1 ori (fragment): f1 bacteriophage origin of replication; arrow indicates direction of (+) strand synthesis
   4123..4144    -  promoter       SV40 promoter (fragment): SV40 enhancer and early promoter
   4148..4372    -  polyA_signal   bGH poly(A) signal: bovine growth hormone polyadenylation signal
   4455..5726    -  CDS            tyrS: SYY_ECOLI - Experimental evidence at protein level: Swiss-Prot protein existence level 1. Catalyzes the attachment of L-tyrosine to tRNA(Tyr) in a two- step reaction: tyrosine is first activated by ATP to form Tyr-AMP and then transferred to the acceptor end of tRNA(Tyr) (PubMed:4292198, PubMed:4579631). Can also mischarge tRNA(Tyr) with D-tyrosine, leading to the formation of D-tyrosyl-tRNA(Tyr), which can be hydrolyzed by the D-aminoacyl-tRNA deacylase (PubMed:4292198). In vitro, can also use the non-natural amino acid azatyrosine (PubMed:11006270). From Escherichia coli (strain K12).
   5752..5770    -  promoter       T7 promoter: promoter for bacteriophage T7 RNA polymerase
   5786..5819    -  LTR            5' LTR (truncated) (fragment): truncated 5' long terminal repeat (LTR) from HIV-1
   5823..6222    -  promoter       UbC promoter: human ubiquitin C promoter
   6245..6326    -  ncRNA          tRNA: Accession: RF00005 - tRNA
   6332..6426    -  promoter       H1-2O2 promoter: doxycycline-inducible variant of the human H1 RNA promoter (Henriksen et al., 2007)
   6434..6515    -  tRNA           supF (fragment): E. coli amber-suppressor tyrosine tRNA
   6524..6764    -  promoter       U6 promoter: RNA polymerase III promoter for human U6 snRNA
   6787..6868    -  ncRNA          tRNA: Accession: RF00005 - tRNA
   6874..6968    -  promoter       H1-2O2 promoter: doxycycline-inducible variant of the human H1 RNA promoter (Henriksen et al., 2007)
   6976..7057    -  tRNA           supF (fragment): E. coli amber-suppressor tyrosine tRNA
   7066..7306    -  promoter       U6 promoter: RNA polymerase III promoter for human U6 snRNA
   7329..7410    -  ncRNA          tRNA: Accession: RF00005 - tRNA
   7416..7510    -  promoter       H1-2O2 promoter: doxycycline-inducible variant of the human H1 RNA promoter (Henriksen et al., 2007)
   7518..7599    -  tRNA           supF (fragment): E. coli amber-suppressor tyrosine tRNA
   7608..7848    -  promoter       U6 promoter: RNA polymerase III promoter for human U6 snRNA
   7871..7952    -  ncRNA          tRNA: Accession: RF00005 - tRNA
   7958..8052    -  promoter       H1-2O2 promoter: doxycycline-inducible variant of the human H1 RNA promoter (Henriksen et al., 2007)
   8060..8141    -  tRNA           supF (fragment): E. coli amber-suppressor tyrosine tRNA
   8150..8390    -  promoter       U6 promoter: RNA polymerase III promoter for human U6 snRNA
   8403..8421    -  enhancer       CMV enhancer (fragment): human cytomegalovirus immediate early enhancer
   8554..8857    +  enhancer       CMV enhancer: human cytomegalovirus immediate early enhancer
   9136..10152   +  intron         chimeric intron: chimera between introns from chicken β-actin and rabbit β-globin
  10220..10939   +  CDS            EGFP: EGFP is a basic (constitutively fluorescent) green fluorescent protein published in 1996, derived from Aequorea victoria. It is reported to be a rapidly-maturing weak dimer with moderate acid sensitivity.
  11048..11755   +  CDS            TEV protease: tobacco etch virus protease (Kapust et al., 2001)
  11815..12403   +  misc_feature   WPRE: woodchuck hepatitis virus posttranscriptional regulatory element
  12536..12591   +  polyA_signal   β-globin poly(A) signal: rabbit β-globin polyadenylation signal (Gil and Proudfoot, 1987)
  12943..13034   +  promoter       polyhedrin promoter: polh from Autographa californica; promoter for the baculovirus polyhedrin gene
  13093..14626   +  CDS            VSV-G (fragment) (sequence partly withheld): vesicular stomatitis virus G glycoprotein Indiana strain
  14655..14738   +  CDS            large T antigen (fragment): large T antigen from SV40 (simian virus 40)
  14761..14895   +  polyA_signal   SV40 poly(A) signal: SV40 polyadenylation signal
  14924..15089   -  mobile_element Tn7L: mini-Tn7 element (left end of the Tn7 transposon) Tn7
>Addgene plasmid #228787 | pAcBac3-OMeYRS-8xYtR-EGFP-3TAA-40TGA-152TAG-TEV-3xUAA | addgene full sequence | sequence record 455679 | Addgene NGS Result
CCTGTTATGTTTTTAATCAAACATCCTGCCAACTCCATGTGACAAACCGTCATCTTCGGCTACTTTTTCT
CTGTCACAGAATGAAAATTTTTCTGTCATCTCTTCGTTATTAATGTTTGTAATTGACTGAATATCAACGC
TTATTTGCAGCCTGAATGGCGAATGGG
[124 nt withheld, positions 168-291]
C
[91 nt withheld, positions 293-383]
A
[49 nt withheld, positions 385-433]
CCTTTGACGTTGGAGTCCACGTTCTT
[37 nt withheld, positions 460-496]
ACCCTATCTCGGTCTATTCTTTTGATTTATAAGGGATTTTGCCGATTTCGGCCTATTGGTTAAAAAATGA
GCTGATTTAACAAAAATTTAACGCGAATTTTAACAAAATATTAACGCTTACAATTTAGGTGGCACTTTTC
GGGGAAATGTGCGCGGAACCCCTATTTGTTTATTTTTCTAAATACATTCAAATATGTATCCGCTCATGAG
ACAATAACCCTGATAAATGCTTCAATAATATTGAAAAAGGAAGAGTATGAGTATTCAACATTTCCGTGTC
GCCCTTATTCCCTTTTTTGCGGCATTTTGCCTTCCTGTTTTTGCTCACCCAGAAACGCTGGTGAAAGTAA
AAGATGCTGAAGATCAGTTGGGTGCACGAGTGGGTTACATCGAACTGGATCTCAACAGCGGTAAGATCCT
TGAGAGTTTTCGCCCCGAAGAACGTTTTCCAATGATGAGCACTTTTAAAGTTCTGCTATGTGGCGCGGTA
TTATCCCGTATTGACGCCGGGCAAGAGCAACTCGGTCGCCGCATACACTATTCTCAGAATGACTTGGTTG
AGTACTCACCAGTCACAGAAAAGCATCTTACGGATGGCATGACAGTAAGAGAATTATGCAGTGCTGCCAT
AACCATGAGTGATAACACTGCGGCCAACTTACTTCTGACAACGATCGGAGGACCGAAGGAGCTAACCGCT
TTTTTGCACAACATGGGGGATCATGTAACTCGCCTTGATCGTTGGGAACCGGAGCTGAATGAAGCCATAC
CAAACGACGAGCGTGACACCACGATGCCTGTAGCAATGGCAACAACGTTGCGCAAACTATTAACTGGCGA
ACTACTTACTCTAGCTTCCCGGCAACAATTAATAGACTGGATGGAGGCGGATAAAGTTGCAGGACCACTT
CTGCGCTCGGCCCTTCCGGCTGGCTGGTTTATTGCTGATAAATCTGGAGCCGGTGAGCGTGGGTCTCGCG
GTATCATTGCAGCACTGGGGCCAGATGGTAAGCCCTCCCGTATCGTAGTTATCTACACGACGGGGAGTCA
GGCAACTATGGATGAACGAAATAGACAGATCGCTGAGATAGGTGCCTCACTGATTAAGCATTGGTAACTG
TCAGACCAAGTTTACTCATATATACTTTAGATTGATTTAAAACTTCATTTTTAATTTAAAAGGATCTAGG
TGAAGATCCTTTTTGATAATCTCATGACCAAAATCCCTTAACGTGAGTTTTCGTTCCACTGAGCGTCAGA
CCCCGTAGAAAAGATCAAAGGATCTTCTTGAGATCCTTTTTTTCTGCGCGTAATCTGCTGCTTGCAAACA
AAAAAACCACCGCTACCAGCGGTGGTTTGTTTGCCGGATCAAGAGCTACCAACTCTTTTTCCGAAGGTAA
CTGGCTTCAGCAGAGCGCAGATACCAAATACTGTTCTTCTAGTGTAGCCGTAGTTAGGCCACCACTTCAA
GAACTCTGTAGCACCGCCTACATACCTCGCTCTGCTAATCCTGTTACCAGTGGCTGCTGCCAGTGGCGAT
AAGTCGTGTCTTACCGGGTTGGACTCAAGACGATAGTTACCGGATAAGGCGCAGCGGTCGGGCTGAACGG
GGGGTTCGTGCACACAGCCCAGCTTGGAGCGAACGACCTACACCGAACTGAGATACCTACAGCGTGAGCT
ATGAGAAAGCGCCACGCTTCCCGAAGGGAGAAAGGCGGACAGGTATCCGGTAAGCGGCAGGGTCGGAACA
GGAGAGCGCACGAGGGAGCTTCCAGGGGGAAACGCCTGGTATCTTTATAGTCCTGTCGGGTTTCGCCACC
TCTGACTTGAGCGTCGATTTTTGTGATGCTCGTCAGGGGGGCGGAGCCTATGGAAAAACGCCAGCAACGC
GGCCTTTTTACGGTTCCTGGCCTTTTGCTGGCCTTTTGCTCACATGTTCTTTCCTGCGTTATCCCCTGAT
TCTGTGGATAACCGTATTACCGCCTTTGAGTGAGCTGATACCGCTCGCCGCAGCCGAACGACCGAGCGCA
GCGAGTCAGTGAGCGAGGAAGCGGAAGAGCGCCTGATGCGGTATTTTCTCCTTACGCATCTGTGCGGTAT
TTCACACCGCATAGACCAGCCGCGTAACCTGGCAAAATCGGTTACGGTTGAGTAATAAATGGATGCCCTG
CGTAAGCGGGTGTGGGCGGACAATAAAGTCTTAAACTGAACAAAATAGATCTAAACTATGACAATAAAGT
CTTAAACTAGACAGAATAGTTGTAAACTGAAATCAGTCCAGTTATGCTGTGAAAAAGCATACTGGACTTT
TGTTATGGCTAAAGCAAACTCTTCATTTTCTGAAGTGCAAATTGCCCGTCGTATTAAAGAGGGGCGTGGC
CAAGGGCATGGTAAAGACTATATTCGCGGCGTTGTGACAATTTACCGAACAACTCCGCGGCCGGGAAGCC
GATCTCGGCTTGAACGAATTGTTAGGTGGCGGTACTTGGGTCGATATCAAAGTGCATCACTTCTTCCCGT
ATGCCCAACTTTGTATAGAGAGCCACTGCGGGATCGTCACCGTAATCTGCTTGCACGTAGATCACATAAG
CACCAAGCGCGTTGGCCTCATGCTTGAGGAGATTGATGAGCGCGGTGGCAATGCCCTGCCTCCGGTGCTC
GCCGGAGACTGCGAGATCATAGATATAGATCTCACTACGCGGCTGCTCAAACTTGGGCAGAACGTAAGCC
GCGAGAGCGCCAACAACCGCTTCTTGGTCGAAGGCAGCAAGCGCGATGAATGTCTTACTACGGAGCAAGT
TCCCGAGGTAATCGGAGTCCGGCTGATGTTGGGAGTAGGTGGCTACGTCTCCGAACTCACGACCGAAAAG
ATCAAGAGCAGCCCGCATGGATTTGACTTGGTCAGGGCCGAGCCTACATGTGCGAATGATGCCCATACTT
GAGCCACCTAACTTTGTTTTAGGGCGACTGCCCTGCTGCGTAACATCGTTGCTGCTGCGTAACATCGTTG
CTGCTCCATAACATCAAACATCGACCCACGGCGTAACGCGCTTGCTGCTTGGATGCCCGAGGCATAGACT
GTACAAAAAAACAGTCATAACAAGCCATGAAAACCGCCACTGCGCCGTTACCACCGCTGCGTTCGGTCAA
GGTTCTGGACCAGTTGCGTGAGCGCATACGCTACTTGCATTACAGTTTACGAACCGAACAGGCTTATGTC
AACTGGGTTCGTGCCTTCATCCGTTTCCACGGTGTGCGTCACCCGGCAACCTTGGGCAGCAGCGAAGTCG
AGGCATTTCTGTCCTGGCTGGCGAACGAGCGCAAGGTTTCGGTCTCCACGCATCGTCAGGCATTGGCGGC
CTTGCTGTTCTTCTACGGCAAGGTGCTGTGCACGGATCTGCCCTTGCTTCAGGAGATCGGTAGACCTCGG
CCGTCGCGGCGCTTGCCGGTGGTGCTGACCCCGGATGAAGTGGTTCGCATCCTCGGTTTTCTGGAAGGCG
AGCATCGTTTGTTCGCCCAGGACTCTAGCTATAGTTCTAGTGGTTGGCTACGTACCCGTAGTGGCTATGG
CAGGGCTTGCGCTTAATGCGCCGCTACAGGGCGCGTGGGGATACCCCCTAGAGCCCCAGCTGGTTCTTTC
CGCCTCAGAAGCCATAGAGCCCACCGCATCCCCAGCATGCCTGCTATTGTCTTCCCAATCCTCCCCCTTG
CTGTCCTGCCCCACCCCACCCCCCAGAATAGAATGACACCTACTCAGACAATGCGATGCAATTTCCTCAT
TTTATTAGGAAAGGACAGTGGGAGTGGCACCTTCCAGGGTCAAGGAAGGCACGGGGGAGGGGCAAACAAC
AGATGGCTGGCAACTAGAAGGCACAGTCGAGGCTGATCAGCGGGTTTAAACGGGCCCTCTAGACTCGAGT
TAAAGTCGACTTAACGCGTTGAATTCTTAAACGGGCCCTTTCCAGCAAATCAGACAGTAATTCTTTTTAC
CGCGACGCAGTAAGGTAAAACGACCAAACAGACGATCTTCTTCTTTAAAGAAGTATTCAGGATCGGACTG
TTTTTCACCGTTAATGGTGATGGCATTGGAGGCGATAGTTTTACGTGCCTGACCACGGGAAGGTTGCAGT
TCAGAATCGACCAGTGCCTGCATCAGGTCTGCGCCCTTTTCCATCTCAACCATCGGTACGCCGTCCTGCG
CCAGCTGTTCGAAGTCCGCTTCACTCAGCGCACTCAAAGAACCGCTGAACAGGCATTCGGTAATACGTTT
TGCCGCCTGTAAACCTTCTTCACCGTGAACCAGACGAGTCACCTGCTCCGCCAGTACATACTGGGCGCGC
GGTGCTTTACCGCTGTTTTTATCTTCTTCTTCCAGGGCGTTGATCTCTTCAATGCTCATAAAGGTGAAGA
ACTTCAGGAAGCGGTAAACGTCGGCACGCGCAGTGTTGATCCAGAACTGGTAGAATTTGTACGGGCTGGT
TTTCTTCGGATCCAACCAGACTGCGCCGCCTTCAGTTTTACCAAATTTGGTGCCATCTGCTTTAGTGATC
AGCGGAACGGTCAGGCCAAACACCTGATTCTGATGCAGACGACGGGTCAGGTCGATACCAGAAGTGATGT
TACCCCACTGGTCAGAACCACCAATTTGCAGCACCACACCGTACTGTTTGTTCAAACAGGCCATACTATA
ACCCTGCAGCAGGTTGTAGGAAAACTCAGTGAACGAAATCCCCTGATCTTCACGGTTGAGACGCTGCTTA
ACCGCTTCTTTGTTGATCATCTGGTTAACGGAGAAGTGTTTGCCAATATCGCGCAGGAAGGTCAGCACAT
TCATATTGCCGAACCAGTCATAATTATTGGCCGCGATAGCAGAGTTTTCTCCACAGTCGAAATCGAGGAA
CGGGGCAACCTGCTTACGGATTTTGTCCACCCACTCCTGAACAGTTTCTTCGGTGTTCAGCTTACGCTCG
GCAGCTTTGAAGCTCGGGTCGCCAATCAGACCCGTCGCGCCGCCTACCAGCGCAACCGGCTTGTGGCCCG
CCTGCTGGAAGCGTTTCAGGCATAACAATGGAACAAGATGCCCCAAATGCAAGCTGTCAGCGGTAGGATC
GAAGCCACACACGAGTGCGATCGGGCCTTGCGCCAGTCGCTCTGCTAACGCTTCCTCGTCCGTCACCTGG
GCTACCAGCCCCCGCTCTTGCAATTGTTTAATCAAGTTACTGCTTGCCATGGTGGCGCTAGCCAGCTTGG
GTCTCCCTATAGTGAGTCGTATTAATTTCGATAAGCCAGTAAGCAGTGGGTTCTCTAGTTAGCCAGAGAG
CTCTAGACCAAGTGACGATCACAGCGATCCACAAACAAGAACCGCGACCCAAATCCCGGCTGCGACGGAA
CTAGCTGTGCCACACCCGGCGCGTCCTTATATAATCATCGGCGTTCACCGCCCCACGGAGATCCCTCCGC
AGAATCGCCGAGAAGGGACTACTTTTCCTCGCCTGTTCCGCTCTCTGGAAAGAAAACCAGTGCCCTAGAG
TCACCCAAGTCCCGTCCTAAAATGTCCTTCTGCTGATACTGGGGTTCTAAGGCCGAGTCTTATGAGCAGC
GGGCCGCTGTCCTGAGCGTCCGGGCGGAAGGATCAGGACGCTCGCTGCGCCCTTCGTCTGACGTGGCAGC
GCTCGCCGTGAGGAGGGGGGCGCCCGCGGGAGGCGCCAAAACCCGGCGCGGAGGCCTTCGAACGGCCACT
AGCAAAAAATGGAGGGGGACGGATTCGAACCGCCGAACCCAAAGGGAGCGGATTTAGAGTCCGCCGCGTT
TAGCCACTTCGCTACCCCTCCGGTGTCTCTATCACTGATAGGGAACTTATAAGTCTCTATCACTGATAGG
GATTTCACGTTTATGGTGATTTCCCAGAACACATAGCGACATGCAAATATTAAAAAATGGTGGGGGAAGG
ATTCGAACCTTCGAAGTCTGTGACGGCAGATTTAGAGTCTGCTCCCTTTGGCCGCTCGGGAACCCCACCG
GTGTTTCGTCCTTTCCACAAGATATATAAAGCCAAGAAATCGAAATACTTTCAAGTTACGGTAAGCATAT
GATAGTCCATTTTAAAACATAATTTTAAAACTGCAAACTACCCAAGAAATTATTACTTTCTACGTCACGT
ATTTTGTACTAATATCTTTGTGTTTACAGTCAAATTAATTCTAATTATCTCTCTAACAGCCTTGTATCGT
ATATGCAAATATGAAGGAATCATGGGAAATAGGCCCTCTTCCTGCCCGACCTAGCAAAAAATGGAGGGGG
ACGGATTCGAACCGCCGAACCCAAAGGGAGCGGATTTAGAGTCCGCCGCGTTTAGCCACTTCGCTACCCC
TCCGGTGTCTCTATCACTGATAGGGAACTTATAAGTCTCTATCACTGATAGGGATTTCACGTTTATGGTG
ATTTCCCAGAACACATAGCGACATGCAAATATTAAAAAATGGTGGGGGAAGGATTCGAACCTTCGAAGTC
TGTGACGGCAGATTTAGAGTCTGCTCCCTTTGGCCGCTCGGGAACCCCACCGGTGTTTCGTCCTTTCCAC
AAGATATATAAAGCCAAGAAATCGAAATACTTTCAAGTTACGGTAAGCATATGATAGTCCATTTTAAAAC
ATAATTTTAAAACTGCAAACTACCCAAGAAATTATTACTTTCTACGTCACGTATTTTGTACTAATATCTT
TGTGTTTACAGTCAAATTAATTCTAATTATCTCTCTAACAGCCTTGTATCGTATATGCAAATATGAAGGA
ATCATGGGAAATAGGCCCTCTTCCTGCCCGACCTAGCAAAAAATGGAGGGGGACGGATTCGAACCGCCGA
ACCCAAAGGGAGCGGATTTAGAGTCCGCCGCGTTTAGCCACTTCGCTACCCCTCCGGTGTCTCTATCACT
GATAGGGAACTTATAAGTCTCTATCACTGATAGGGATTTCACGTTTATGGTGATTTCCCAGAACACATAG
CGACATGCAAATATTAAAAAATGGTGGGGGAAGGATTCGAACCTTCGAAGTCTGTGACGGCAGATTTAGA
GTCTGCTCCCTTTGGCCGCTCGGGAACCCCACCGGTGTTTCGTCCTTTCCACAAGATATATAAAGCCAAG
AAATCGAAATACTTTCAAGTTACGGTAAGCATATGATAGTCCATTTTAAAACATAATTTTAAAACTGCAA
ACTACCCAAGAAATTATTACTTTCTACGTCACGTATTTTGTACTAATATCTTTGTGTTTACAGTCAAATT
AATTCTAATTATCTCTCTAACAGCCTTGTATCGTATATGCAAATATGAAGGAATCATGGGAAATAGGCCC
TCTTCCTGCCCGACCTAGCAAAAAATGGAGGGGGACGGATTCGAACCGCCGAACCCAAAGGGAGCGGATT
TAGAGTCCGCCGCGTTTAGCCACTTCGCTACCCCTCCGGTGTCTCTATCACTGATAGGGAACTTATAAGT
CTCTATCACTGATAGGGATTTCACGTTTATGGTGATTTCCCAGAACACATAGCGACATGCAAATATTAAA
AAATGGTGGGGGAAGGATTCGAACCTTCGAAGTCTGTGACGGCAGATTTAGAGTCTGCTCCCTTTGGCCG
CTCGGGAACCCCACCGGTGTTTCGTCCTTTCCACAAGATATATAAAGCCAAGAAATCGAAATACTTTCAA
GTTACGGTAAGCATATGATAGTCCATTTTAAAACATAATTTTAAAACTGCAAACTACCCAAGAAATTATT
ACTTTCTACGTCACGTATTTTGTACTAATATCTTTGTGTTTACAGTCAAATTAATTCTAATTATCTCTCT
AACAGCCTTGTATCGTATATGCAAATATGAAGGAATCATGGGAAATAGGCCCTCTTCCTGCCCGACCTAG
TCAATAATCAATGTCAACGCGTATATCTGGCCCGTACATCGCGAAGCAGCGCAAAACGGATCCTGCAGGC
TGATCACTGCTTGAGCCTAGTTATTAATAGTAATCAATTACGGGGTCATTAGTTCATAGCCCATATATGG
AGTTCCGCGTTACATAACTTACGGTAAATGGCCCGCCTGGCTGACCGCCCAACGACCCCCGCCCATTGAC
GTCAATAATGACGTATGTTCCCATAGTAACGCCAATAGGGACTTTCCATTGACGTCAATGGGTGGAGTAT
TTACGGTAAACTGCCCACTTGGCAGTACATCAAGTGTATCATATGCCAAGTACGCCCCCTATTGACGTCA
ATGACGGTAAATGGCCCGCCTGGCATTATGCCCAGTACATGACCTTATGGGACTTTCCTACTTGGCAGTA
CATCTACGTATTAGTCATCGCTATTACCATGGTCGAGGTGAGCCCCACGTTCTGCTTCACTCTCCCCATC
TCCCCCCCCTCCCCACCCCCAATTTTGTATTTATTTATTTTTTAATTATTTTGTGCAGCGATGGGGGCGG
GGGGGGGGGGGGGCGCGCGCCRGGSGGGGSGGGGSGGGGSGRGGGGGGGGGGGGGGSGRGGSGGRGAGGK
GCGGCGGCAGCCAATCAGAGCGGCGCGCTCCGAAAGTTTCCTTTTATGGCGAGGCGGCGGCGGCGGCGGC
CCTATAAAAAGCGAAGCGCGCGGCGGGCGGGAGTCGCTGCGCGCTGCCTTCGCCCCGTGCCCCGCTCCGC
CGCCGCCTCGCGCCGCCCGCCCCGGCTCTGACTGACCGCGTTACTCCCACAGGTGAGCGGGCGGGACGGC
CCTTCTCCTCCGGGCTGTAATTAGCGCTTGGTTTAATGACGGCTTGTTTCTTTTCTGTGGCTGCGTGAAA
GCCTTGAGGGGCTCCGGGAGGGCCCTTTGTGCGGGGGGAGCGGCTCGGGGGGTGCGTGCGTGTGTGTGTG
CGTGGGGAGCGCCGCGTGCGGCTCCGCGCTGCCCGGCGGCTGTGAGCGCTGCGGGCGCGGCGCGGGGCTT
TGTGCGCTCCGCAGTGTGCGCGAGGGGAGCGCGGCCGGGGGCGGTGCCCCGCGGTGCGGGGGGGGCTGCG
AGGGGAACAAAGGCTGCGTGCGGGGTGTGTGCGTGGGGGGGTGAGCAGGGGGTGTGGGCGCGTCGGTCGG
GCTGCAACCCCCCCTGCACCCCCCTCCCCGAGTTGCTGAGCACGGCCCGGCTTCGGGTGCGGGGCTCCGT
ACGGGGCGTGGCGCGGGGCTCGCCGTGCCGGGCGGGGGGTGGCGGCAGGTGGGGGTGCCGGGCGGGGCGG
GGCCGCCTCGGGCCGGGGRGGGCTCGGGGGAGGGGCGCGGCGGCCCCCGGAGCGCCGGCGGCTGTCGAGG
CGCGGCGAGCCGCAGCCATTGCCTTTTATGGTAATCGTGCGAGAGGGCGCAGGGACTTCCTTTGTCCCAA
ATCTGTGCGGAGCCGAAATCTGGGAGGCGCCGCCGCACCCCCTCTAGCGGGCGCGGGGCGAAGCGGTGCG
GCGCCGGCAGGAAGGAAATGGGCGGGGAGGGCCTTCGTGCGTCGCCGCGCCGCCGTCCCCTTCTCCCTCT
CCAGCCTCGGGGCTGTCCGCGGGGGGACGGCTGCCTTCGGGGGGGACGGGGCAGGGCGGGGTTCGGCTTC
TGGCGTGTGACCGGCGGCTCTAGAGCCTCTGCTAACCATGTTCATGCCTTCTTCTTTTTCCTACAGCTCC
TGGGCAACGTGCTGGTTATTGTGCTGTCTCATCATTTTGGCAAAGAATTGGCCAAGGAGGCCCATGGTGT
AGAGCAAGGGCGAGGAGCTGTTCACCGGGGTGGTGCCCATCCTGGTCGAGCTGGACGGCGACGTAAACGG
CCACAAGTTCAGCGTGTCCGGCGAGGGCGAGGGCGATGCCACTTGAGGCAAGCTGACCCTGAAGTTCATC
TGCACCACCGGCAAGCTGCCCGTGCCCTGGCCCACCCTCGTGACCACCCTGACCTACGGCGTGCAGTGCT
TCAGCCGCTACCCCGACCACATGAAGCAGCACGACTTCTTCAAGTCCGCCATGCCCGAAGGCTACGTCCA
GGAGCGCACCATCTTCTTCAAGGACGACGGCAACTACAAGACCCGCGCCGAGGTGAAGTTCGAGGGCGAC
ACCCTGGTGAACCGCATCGAGCTGAAGGGCATCGACTTCAAGGAGGACGGCAACATCCTGGGGCACAAGC
TGGAGTACAACTACAACAGCCACAACGTCTAAATCATGGCCGACAAGCAGAAGAACGGCATCAAGGTGAA
CTTCAAGATCCGCCACAACATCGAGGACGGCAGCGTGCAGCTCGCCGACCACTACCAGCAGAACACCCCC
ATCGGCGACGGCCCCGTGCTGCTGCCCGACAACCACTACCTGAGCACCCAGTCCGCCCTGAGCAAAGACC
CCAACGAGAAGCGCGATCACATGGTCCTGCTGGAGTTCGTGACCGCCGCCGGGATCACTCTCGGCATGGA
CGAGCTGTACAAGGGGCCCTTCGAACAAAAACTCATCTCAGAAGAGGATCTGAATATGCATACCGGTCAT
CATCACCATCACCATCATCACGAAAATCTTTATTTTCAAGGTGGAGGAAGTGGAGAAAGTTTGTTTAAGG
GGCCGCGTGATTACAACCCGATATCGAGCACCATTTGTCATTTGACGAATGAATCTGATGGGCACACAAC
ATCGTTGTATGGTATTGGATTTGGTCCCTTCATCATTACAAACAAGCACTTGTTTAGAAGAAATAATGGA
ACACTGTTGGTCCAATCACTACATGGTGTATTCAAGGTCAAGAACACCACGACTTTGCAACAACACCTCA
TTGATGGGAGGGACATGATAATTATTCGCATGCCTAAGGATTTCCCACCATTTCCTCAAAAGCTGAAATT
TAGAGAGCCACAAAGGGAAGAGCGCATATGTCTTGTGACAACCAACTTCCAAACTAAGAGCATGTCTAGC
ATGGTGTCAGACACTAGTTGCACATTCCCTTCATCTGATGGCATATTCTGGAAGCATTGGATTCAAACCA
AGGATGGGCAGTGTGGCAGTCCATTAGTATCAACTAGAGATGGGTTCATTGTTGGTATACACTCAGCATC
GAATTTCACCAACACAAACAATTATTTCACAAGCGTGCCGAAAAACTTCATGGAATTGTTGACAAATCAG
GAGGCGCAGCAGTGGGTTAGTGGTTGGCGATTAAATGCTGACTCAGTATTGTGGGGGGGCCATAAAGTTT
TCATGGTGAAACCTGAAGAGCCTTTTCAGCCAGTTAAGGAAGCGACTCAACTCATGAATCGTCGTCGCCG
TCGCTAATAATAAGGCCTCTAAGGCCGAATTCAACGCGTTAAGTCGACAATCAACCTCTGGATTACAAAA
TTTGTGAAAGATTGACTGGTATTCTTAACTATGTTGCTCCTTTTACGCTATGTGGATACGCTGCTTTAAT
GCCTTTGTATCATGCTATTGCTTCCCGTATGGCTTTCATTTTCTCCTCCTTGTATAAATCCTGGTTGCTG
TCTCTTTATGAGGAGTTGTGGCCCGTTGTCAGGCAACGTGGCGTGGTGTGCACTGTGTTTGCTGACGCAA
CCCCCACTGGTTGGGGCATTGCCACCACCTGTCAGCTCCTTTCCGGGACTTTCGCTTTCCCCCTCCCTAT
TGCCACGGCGGAACTCATCGCCGCCTGCCTTGCCCGCTGCTGGACAGGGGCTCGGCTGTTGGGCACTGAC
AATTCCGTGGTGTTGTCGGGGAAATCATCGTCCTTTCCTTGGCTGCTCGCCTGTGTTGCCACCTGGATTC
TGCGCGGGACGTCCTTCTGCTACGTCCCTTCGGCCCTCAATCCAGCGGACCTTCCTTCCCGCGGCCTGCT
GCCGGCTCTGCGGCCTCTTCCGCGTCTTCGCCTTCGCCCTCAGACGAGTCGGATCTCCCTTTGGGCCGCC
TCCCCGCGTCGACTTTAACTCGGCCAGCACAGTGGTCGATCGACCAATGCCCTGGCTCACAAATACCACT
GAGATCTTTTTCCCTCTGCCAAAAATTATGGGGACATCATGAAGCCCCTTGAGCATCTGACTTCTGGCTA
ATAAAGGAAATTTATTTTCATTGCAATAGTGTGTTGGAATTTTTTGTGTCTCTCACTCGGAAGGACATAT
GGGAGGGCAAATCATTTAAAACATCAGAATGAGTATTTGGTTTAGAGTTTGGCAACATATGCCCATATGC
TGGCTGCCATGAACAAAGGTTGGCTATAAAGAGGTCATCAGTATATGAAACAGCCCCCTGCTGTCCATTC
CTTATTCCATAGAAAAGCCTTGACTTGAGGTTAGATTTTTTTTATATTTTGTTTTGTGTTATTTTTTTCT
TTAACATCCCTAAAATTTTCCTTACATGTTTTACTAGCCAGATTTTTCCTCCTCTCCTGACTACTCCCAG
TCATAGCTGTCCCTCTTCTTTGCGGCCGCGGTCCGTATACTCCGGAATATTAATAGATCATGGAGATAAT
TAAAATGATAACCATCTCGCAAATAAATAAGTATTTTACTGTTTTCGTAACAGTTTTGTAATAAAAAAAC
CTATAAATATTCCGGATTATTCATACCGTCCCACCATCGGGCGCGAACTCCTAAAAAACCGCCACCATGA
AGTGCCTTTTGTACTTAGCCTTTTTATTCATTGGGGTGAATTGC
[1296 nt withheld, positions 13141-14436]
AATCCAATCGAGCTTGTAGAAGGTTGGTTCAGTAGTTGGAAAAGCTCTATTGCCTCTTTTTTCTTTATCA
TAGGGTTAATCATTGGACTATTCTTGGTTCTCCGAGTTGGTATCCATCTTTGCATTAAATTAAAGCACAC
CAAGAAAAGACAGATTTATACAGACATAGAGATGAACCGACTTGGAAAGTGATAAAAGCTTGTCGAGAAG
TACTAGAGGATCATAATCAGCCATACCACATTTGTAGAGGTTTTACTTGCTTTAAAAAACCTCCCACACC
TCCCCCTGAACCTGAAACATAAAATGAATGCAATTGTTGTTGTTAACTTGTTTATTGCAGCTTATAATGG
TTACAAATAAAGCAATAGCATCACAAATTTCACAAATAAAGCATTTTTTTCACTGCATTCTAGTTGTGGT
TTGTCCAAACTCATCAATGTATCTTATCATGTCTGGATCTGATCACTGCTTGAGCCTAGGAGATCCGAAC
CAGATAAGTGAAATCTAGTTCCAAACTATTTTGTCATTTTTAATTTTCGTATTAGCTTACGACGCTACAC
CCAGTTCCCATCTATTTTGTCACTCTTCCCTAAATAATCCTTAAAAACTCCATTTCCACCCCTCCCAGTT
CCCAACTATTTTGTCCGCCCACAGCGGGGCATTTTTCTT
